>Addgene plasmid #74334 | pCR8-Magneto2.0-p2A-mCherry | depositor full sequence | sequence record 140129 | pCR8-Magneto2.0-p2A-mCherry sequence 7252 bps
CTTTCCTGCGTTATCCCCTGATTCTGTGGATAACCGTATTACCGCCTTTGAGTGAGCTGATACCGCTCGC
CGCAGCCGAACGACCGAGCGCAGCGAGTCAGTGAGCGAGGAAGCGGAAGAGCGCCCAATACGCAAACCGC
CTCTCCCCGCGCGTTGGCCGATTCATTAATGCAGCTGGCACGACAGGTTTCCCGACTGGAAAGCGGGCAG
TGAGCGCAACGCAATTAATACGCGTACCGCTAGCCAGGAAGAGTTTGTAGAAACGCAAAAAGGCCATCCG
TCAGGATGGCCTTCTGCTTAGTTTGATGCCTGGCAGTTTATGGCGGGCGTCCTGCCCGCCACCCTCCGGG
CCGTTGCTTCACAACGTTCAAATCCGCTCCCGGCGGATTTGTCCTACTCAGGAGAGCGTTCACCGACAAA
CAACAGATAAAACGAAAGGCCCAGTCTTCCGACTGAGCCTTTCGTTTTATTTGATGCCTGGCAGTTCCCT
ACTCTCGCGTTAACGCTAGCATGGATGTTTTCCCAGTCACGACGTTGTAAAACGACGGCCAGTCTTAAGC
TCGGGCCCCAAATAATGATTTTATTTTGACTGATAGTGACCTGTTCGTTGCAACAAATTGATGAGCAATG
CTTTTTTATAATGCCAACTTTGTACAAAAAAGCAGGCTCCGAATTCGCCCTTAAAGGTACCGCCACCATG
GCAGATCCTGGTGATGGCCCCCGTGCAGCGCCTGGGGATGTGGCTGAGCCCCCTGGAGACGAGAGTGGCA
CTTCTGGTGGGGAGGCCTTCCCCCTCTCTTCCCTGGCCAACCTGTTTGAGGGAGAGGAAGGCTCCTCTTC
TCTTTCACCAGTGGATGCTAGCCGCCCTGCTGGCCCCGGGGATGGACGTCCAAACCTGCGTATGAAGTTC
CAGGGCGCTTTCCGCAAGGGGGTTCCCAACCCCATTGACCTGCTGGAGTCCACCCTGTATGAGTCCTCAG
TAGTGCCTGGGCCCAAGAAAGCGCCCATGGATTCGTTGTTCGACTATGGCACTTACCGGCACCACCCCAG
TGACAACAAGAGATGGAGGAGGAAGGTCGTAGAGAAGCAGCCACAGAGCCCCAAAGCTCCCGCCCCCCAG
CCACCCCCCATCCTCAAAGTCTTCAACCGGCCCATCCTCTTTGACATCGTGTCCCGGGGCTCCACTGCCG
ACCTGGACGGACTGCTCTCCTACTTGCTGACCCACAAGAAGCGCCTGACTGATGAGGAGTTCCGGGAACC
ATCCACAGGGAAGACCTGCCTGCCCAAGGCACTTCTGAACTTAAGCAATGGCCGAAACGACACCATCCCA
GTGTTGCTGGACATTGCGGAACGCACGGGCAACATGCGGGAGTTCATCAACTCGCCCTTCAGAGACATCT
ACTACCGAGGGCAGACGGCACTGCACATCGCCATTGAACGGCGCTGCAAGCATTACGTGGAGCTCCTGGT
GGCCCAGGGAGCCGATGTGCACGCGCAGGCCCGAGGGCGGTTCTTCCAGCCCAAGGATGAGGGTGGCTAC
TTCTACTTTGGGGAGCTGCCCTTGTCCTTGGCAGCCTGCACCAACCAGCCGCACATCGTCAACTACCTGA
CAGAGAACCCTCACAAGAAAGCCGATATGAGGCGACAGGACTCCAGAGGCAACACGGTGCTCCACGCGCT
GGTGGCCATCGCTGACAACACCCGAGAGAACACCAAGTTTGTCACCAAGATGTATGACCTGTTGCTTCTC
AAGTGCTCCCGCCTCTTCCCAGACAGCAACCTGGAGACTGTGCTTAACAATGACGGTCTTTCGCCCCTCA
TGATGGCTGCCAAGACTGGCAAGATCGGGGTCTTTCAGCACATCATCCGACGGGAGGTGACAGATGAGGA
CACACGGCACCTGTCTCGCAAGTTCAAGGACTGGGCCTACGGGCCTGTGTATTCTTCTCTCTACGACCTC
TCCTCCCTGGATACGTGCGGGGAGGAAGTGTCCGTGCTGGAGATCCTGGTTTACAACAGCAAGATCGAGA
ACCGCCATGAGATGCTGGCTGTGGAGCCCATTAACGAACTGCTGAGGGACAAGTGGCGTAAGTTCGGGGC
CGTGTCCTTCTACATCAACGTTGTCTCCTATCTGTGTGCCATGGTCATCTTCACCCTCACAGCCTACTAT
CAGCCACTGGAGGGCACGCCACCCTACCCTTACCGTACCACGGTGGACTACCTGAGGCTGGCTGGTGAGG
TCATCACGCTCCTCACAGGAGTCCTGTTCTTCTTTACCAGTATCAAAGACTTGTTCATGAAGAAATGCCC
TGGAGTGAATTCTCTCTTCGTCGATGGCTCCTTCCAGTTGCTCTACTTCATCTACTCAGTGCTGGTGGTT
GTGTCTGCGGCGCTCTACCTGGCAGGGATCGAGGCCTATCTGGCTGTGATGGTCTTTGCCCTGGTCCTGG
GCTGGATGAATGCCCTTTACTTCACCCGTGGGCTGAAGCTGACAGGGACCTACAGCATCATGATTCAGAA
GATCCTCTTCAAAGATCTCTTCCGCTTTCTGCTGGTCTACCTGCTTTTTATGATTGGCTATGCCTCAGCT
CTGGTCACCCTCCTGAATCCGTGCACCAACATGAAGGTCTGTAACGAGGACCAGAGCAACTGCACGGTGC
CCTCATACCCCGCGTGCCGGGACAGCGAGACCTTCAGCGCCTTCCTACTGGACCTCTTCAAGCTCACCAT
CGGCATGGGCGACCTGGAGATGCTGAGCAGCGCTAAGTACCCCGTGGTCTTCATTCTCCTGCTGGTTACC
TACATCATCCTCACCTTCGTGCTCCTGCTGAACATGCTCATCGCCCTCATGGGTGAGACCGTGGGCCAGG
TGTCCAAGGAGAGCAAGCACATCTGGAAGCTGCAGTGGGCCACCACCATCCTGGACATCGAGCGCTCCTT
CCCTGTGTTCCTGAGGAAGGCCTTCCGCTCCGGAGCACGGGGCGGGGGCGGTTCTGATTATAAGGACGAC
GACGACAAAGGAGGAGGCGGCTCCTCTCGGGTTATGGGCTCCCAGATTCGTCAGAATTATTCCACCGACG
TGGAGGCAGCCGTCAACAGCCTGGTCAATTTGTACCTGCAGGCCTCCTACACCTACCTCTCTCTGGGCTT
CTATTTCGACCGCGATGATGTGGCTCTGGAAGGCGTGAGCCACTTCTTCCGCGAATTGGCCGAGGAGAAG
CGCGAGGGCTACGAGCGTCTCCTGAAGATGCAAAACCAGCGTGGCGGCCGCGCTCTCTTCCAGGACATCA
AGAAGCCAGCTGAAGATGAGTGGGGTAAAACCCCAGACGCCATGAAAGCTGCCATGGCCCTGGAGAAAAA
GCTGAACCAGGCCCTTTTGGATCTTCATGCCCTGGGTTCTGCCCGCACGGACCCCCATCTCTGTGACTTC
CTGGAGACTCACTTCCTAGATGAGGAAGTGAAGCTTATCAAGAAGATGGGTGACCACCTGACCAACCTCC
ACAGGCTGGGTGGCCCGGAGGCTGGGCTGGGCGAGTATCTCTTCGAAAGGCTCACTCTCAAGCACGACGC
CCGCGGCGGCGGCGGCTCCGATTATAAAGATGATGATGATAAAGGCGGCGGCGGCTCCTCCCGCGTC
[549 nt withheld, positions 3638-4186]
GCACGCGGGGGTGGCGGGAGCGACTATAAAGACGACGATGACAAAGGGGGTGGAGGCTCCTCCCGAGTGG
CTAGCAAGAGCAGAATCACCAGCGAGGGCGAGTACATCCCCCTGGACCAGATCGACATCAACGTGGGATC
AGGCAGCGGCGCCACGAACTTCTCTCTGTTAAAGCAAGCAGGAGACGTGGAAGAAAACCCCGGTCCCGGA
TCCGTGAGCAAGGGCGAGGAGGATAACATGGCCATCATCAAGGAGTTCATGCGCTTCAAGGTGCACATGG
AGGGCTCCGTGAACGGCCACGAGTTCGAGATCGAGGGCGAGGGCGAGGGCCGCCCCTACGAGGGCACCCA
GACCGCCAAGCTGAAGGTGACCAAGGGTGGCCCCCTGCCCTTCGCCTGGGACATCCTGTCCCCTCAGTTC
ATGTACGGCTCCAAGGCCTACGTGAAGCACCCCGCCGACATCCCCGACTACTTGAAGCTGTCCTTCCCCG
AGGGCTTCAAGTGGGAGCGCGTGATGAACTTCGAGGACGGCGGCGTGGTGACCGTGACCCAGGACTCCTC
CCTGCAGGACGGCGAGTTCATCTACAAGGTGAAGCTGCGCGGCACCAACTTCCCCTCCGACGGCCCCGTA
ATGCAGAAGAAGACCATGGGCTGGGAGGCCTCCTCCGAGCGGATGTACCCCGAGGACGGCGCCCTGAAGG
GCGAGATCAAGCAGAGGCTGAAGCTGAAGGACGGCGGCCACTACGACGCTGAGGTCAAGACCACCTACAA
GGCCAAGAAGCCCGTGCAGCTGCCCGGCGCCTACAACGTCAACATCAAGTTGGACATCACCTCCCACAAC
GAGGACTACACCATCGTGGAACAGTACGAACGCGCCGAGGGCCGCCACTCCACCGGCGGCATGGACGAGC
TGTACAAGTAAGGCGCGCCAAAAGGGCGAATTCGACCCAGCTTTCTTGTACAAAGTTGGCATTATAAAAA
ATAATTGCTCATCAATTTGTTGCAACGAACAGGTCACTATCAGTCAAAATAAAATCATTATTTGCCATCC
AGCTGATATCCCCTATAGTGAGTCGTATTACATGGTCATAGCTGTTTCCTGGCAGCTCTGGCCCGTGTCT
CAAAATCTCTGATGTTACATTGCACAAGATAAAAATATATCATCATGCCTCCTCTAGACCAGCCAGGACA
GAAATGCCTCGACTTCGCTGCTGCCCAAGGTTGCCGGGTGACGCACACCGTGGAAACGGATGAAGGCACG
AACCCAGTGGACATAAGCCTGTTCGGTTCGTAAGCTGTAATGCAAGTAGCGTATGCGCTCACGCAACTGG
TCCAGAACCTTGACCGAACGCAGCGGTGGTAACGGCGCAGTGGCGGTTTTCATGGCTTGTTATGACTGTT
TTTTTGGGGTACAGTCTATGCCTCGGGCATCCAAGCAGCAAGCGCGTTACGCCGTGGGTCGATGTTTGAT
GTTATGGAGCAGCAACGATGTTACGCAGCAGGGCAGTCGCCCTAAAACAAAGTTAAACATCATGAGGGAA
GCGGTGATCGCCGAAGTATCGACTCAACTATCAGAGGTAGTTGGCGTCATCGAGCGCCATCTCGAACCGA
CGTTGCTGGCCGTACATTTGTACGGCTCCGCAGTGGATGGCGGCCTGAAGCCACACAGTGATATTGATTT
GCTGGTTACGGTGACCGTAAGGCTTGATGAAACAACGCGGCGAGCTTTGATCAACGACCTTTTGGAAACT
TCGGCTTCCCCTGGAGAGAGCGAGATTCTCCGCGCTGTAGAAGTCACCATTGTTGTGCACGACGACATCA
TTCCGTGGCGTTATCCAGCTAAGCGCGAACTGCAATTTGGAGAATGGCAGCGCAATGACATTCTTGCAGG
TATCTTCGAGCCAGCCACGATCGACATTGATCTGGCTATCTTGCTGACAAAAGCAAGAGAACATAGCGTT
GCCTTGGTAGGTCCAGCGGCGGAGGAACTCTTTGATCCGGTTCCTGAACAGGATCTATTTGAGGCGCTAA
ATGAAACCTTAACGCTATGGAACTCGCCGCCCGACTGGGCTGGCGATGAGCGAAATGTAGTGCTTACGTT
GTCCCGCATTTGGTACAGCGCAGTAACCGGCAAAATCGCGCCGAAGGATGTCGCTGCCGACTGGGCAATG
GAGCGCCTGCCGGCCCAGTATCAGCCCGTCATACTTGAAGCTAGACAGGCTTATCTTGGACAAGAAGAAG
ATCGCTTGGCCTCGCGCGCAGATCAGTTGGAAGAATTTGTCCACTACGTGAAAGGCGAGATCACCAAGGT
AGTCGGCAAATAACCCTCGAGCCACCCATGACCAAAATCCCTTAACGTGAGTTACGCGTCGTTCCACTGA
GCGTCAGACCCCGTAGAAAAGATCAAAGGATCTTCTTGAGATCCTTTTTTTCTGCGCGTAATCTGCTGCT
TGCAAACAAAAAAACCACCGCTACCAGCGGTGGTTTGTTTGCCGGATCAAGAGCTACCAACTCTTTTTCC
GAAGGTAACTGGCTTCAGCAGAGCGCAGATACCAAATACTGTCCTTCTAGTGTAGCCGTAGTTAGGCCAC
CACTTCAAGAACTCTGTAGCACCGCCTACATACCTCGCTCTGCTAATCCTGTTACCAGTGGCTGCTGCCA
GTGGCGATAAGTCGTGTCTTACCGGGTTGGACTCAAGACGATAGTTACCGGATAAGGCGCAGCGGTCGGG
CTGAACGGGGGGTTCGTGCACACAGCCCAGCTTGGAGCGAACGACCTACACCGAACTGAGATACCTACAG
CGTGAGCATTGAGAAAGCGCCACGCTTCCCGAAGGGAGAAAGGCGGACAGGTATCCGGTAAGCGGCAGGG
TCGGAACAGGAGAGCGCACGAGGGAGCTTCCAGGGGGAAACGCCTGGTATCTTTATAGTCCTGTCGGGTT
TCGCCACCTCTGACTTGAGCGTCGATTTTTGTGATGCTCGTCAGGGGGGCGGAGCCTATGGAAAAACGCC
AGCAACGCGGCCTTTTTACGGTTCCTGGCCTTTTGCTGGCCTTTTGCTCACATGTT
Features (pLannotate 1.2.2; 14 found; start..end, strand, type, name):
    121..213     +  CDS            lacI (fragment): lac repressor; lacI; The lac repressor binds to the lac operator to inhibit transcription in E. coli. This inhibition can be relieved by adding lactose or isopropyl-β-D-thiogalactopyranoside (IPTG).
    268..295     -  terminator     rrnB T2 terminator: transcription terminator T2 from the E. coli rrnB gene
    427..470     +  terminator     rrnB T1 terminator: Escherichia coli rrnB; transcription terminator T1 from the E. coli rrnB gene
    517..553     -  CDS            lacZα (fragment): LacZα fragment of β-galactosidase; lacZ fragment
    569..668     +  protein_bind   attL1: mutant version of attL; recombination site for the Gateway® LR reaction LR Clonase™
    698..4321    +  CDS            Magneto2.0 (sequence partly withheld): fusion between a C-terminally truncated rat TRPV4 cation channel, the human ferritin light chain, the human ferritin heavy chain, and a plasma membrane targeting signal from the Kir2.1 potassium channel (Wheeler et al., 2016) can be used as a magnetically sensitive actuator of neuronal activity
   4337..4392    +  CDS            P2A (fragment): 2A peptide from porcine teschovirus-1 polyprotein Eukaryotic ribosomes fail to insert a peptide bond between the Gly and Pro residues, yielding separate polypeptides.
   4400..5106    +  CDS            mCherry (fragment): monomeric derivative of DsRed fluorescent protein (Shaner et al., 2004) mammalian codon-optimized
   5131..5230    -  protein_bind   attL2: mutant version of attL; recombination site for the Gateway® LR reaction LR Clonase™
   5248..5266    -  promoter       T7 promoter: promoter for bacteriophage T7 RNA polymerase
   5456..5479    +  promoter       Pc promoter (fragment): intI1 (promoter lies within the coding sequence); class 1 integron promoter
   5655..5711    +  CDS            GmR (fragment): gentamycin acetyltransferase; aacC1; confers resistance to gentamycin
   5718..6509    +  CDS            SmR: aminoglycoside adenylyltransferase (Murphy, 1985); aadA; confers resistance to spectinomycin and streptomycin
   6602..7190    +  rep_origin     ori: high-copy-number ColE1/pMB1/pBR322/pUC origin of replication
