[The description below was written by a language model from this plasmid's Addgene catalogue record and pLannotate feature annotations shown in this document.]
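Description:
pCR8-Magneto2.0-p2A-mCherry is a Gateway entry clone built on the Invitrogen pCR8 backbone, intended as a shuttle for moving the Magneto2.0-p2A-mCherry coding cassette into destination vectors of choice. It is maintained in E. coli through a high-copy ColE1/pUC-type origin and selected with spectinomycin via the aadA (SmR) aminoglycoside adenylyltransferase gene. rrnB T1 and T2 terminators sit upstream of the cloning region to insulate it from read-through transcription. The short lacI, lacZα and GmR matches in the feature table are only fragments and appear to be backbone remnants rather than functional genes.

The roughly 4.4 kb insert, cloned between KpnI and AscI sites, lies between attL1 and attL2, so an LR Clonase reaction transfers it directionally into any attR-containing destination vector. Magneto2.0 is a single fusion protein combining a C-terminally truncated rat TRPV4 cation channel (deletion of residues 760–871) with the human ferritin light and heavy chains and a plasma membrane trafficking signal from the Kir2.1 potassium channel. The catalogue entry also lists a Flag tag, which is not separately annotated in the feature table. Tethering the ferritin subunits to the channel is meant to yield a magnetically sensitive actuator of neuronal activity. Downstream, an in-frame P2A peptide causes ribosomal skipping, so that mCherry is released as a separate red fluorescent marker of expressing cells.

The entry clone has no promoter driving the insert; the only nearby promoter is a backbone T7 promoter beyond attL2, oriented back toward the insert on the opposite strand. Expression therefore depends on the regulatory elements supplied by the destination vector, allowing the same cassette to be placed under different promoters or delivery systems.
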