Addgene plasmid #74334: pCR8-Magneto2.0-p2A-mCherry
Purpose: For gateway cloning Magneto2.0-p2A-mCherry into destination vector
Depositing lab: Ali Guler. Depositing organization: University of Virginia. Publication: Genetically targeted magnetic control of the nervous system. Wheeler MA, Smith CJ, Ottolini M, Barker BS, Purohit AM, Grippo RM, Gaykema RP, Spano AJ, Beenhakker MP, Kucenas S, Patel MK, Deppmann CD, Guler AD. Nat Neurosci. 2016 Mar 7. doi: 10.1038/nn.4265. PubMed 26950006.
Backbone
  Vector backbone: pCR8
  Backbone manufacturer: Invitrogen
  Backbone size w/o insert (bp): 2817
  Vector type: Gateway vector
Growth in bacteria
  Bacterial resistance: Spectinomycin, 50 μg/mL
  Growth temperature: 37°C
  Growth strain: DH5alpha
  Copy number: High Copy
Gene/Insert
  Gene/Insert name: Magneto2.0 (alt name: TRPV4 (rat); FTL (human); FTH1(human))
  Species: H. sapiens (human), R. norvegicus (rat)
  Insert size (bp): 4422
  Mutation: TRPV4: delta 760–871
  Entrez Gene: FTH1 (a.k.a. FHC, FTH, FTHL6, HFE5, NBIA9, PIG15, PLIF); FTL (a.k.a. FTL1, LFTD, NBIA3); Trpv4 (a.k.a. Otrpc4, Vroac)
  Promoter: none
  Tag / fusion protein: Flag; p2A-mCherry (C terminal on insert)
  Cloning method: Restriction Enzyme; 5′ cloning site KpnI (not destroyed); 3′ cloning site AscI (not destroyed)
  Sequencing primers: 5′ M13-F20; 3′ M13R
Terms and licenses: Academic/Nonprofit Terms; Industry Terms: Not Available to Industry
How to cite: pCR8-Magneto2.0-p2A-mCherry was a gift from Ali Guler (Addgene plasmid # 74334 ; http://n2t.net/addgene:74334 ; RRID:Addgene_74334)
