>Addgene plasmid #74334 | pCR8-Magneto2.0-p2A-mCherry | addgene partial sequence | sequence record 141285 | M13-F20 5'-TGTAAAACGACGGCCAGT-3'
TTTATTTTGACTGATAGTGACCTGTTCGTTGCAACAAATTGATGAGCAATGCTTTTTTATAATGCCAACT
TTGTACAAAAAAGCAGGCTCCGAATTCGCCCTTAAAGGTACCGCCACCATGGCAGATCCTGGTGATGGCC
CCCGTGCAGCGCCTGGGGATGTGGCTGAGCCCCCTGGAGACGAGAGTGGCACTTCTGGTGGGGAGGCCTT
CCCCCTCTCTTCCCTGGCCAACCTGTTTGAGGGAGAGGAAGGCTCCTCTTCTCTTTCACCAGTGGATGCT
AGCCGCCCTGCTGGCCCCGGGGATGGACGTCCAAACCTGCGTATGAAGTTCCAGGGCGCTTTCCGCAAGG
GGGTTCCCAACCCCATTGACCTGCTGGAGTCCACCCTGTATGAGTCCTCAGTAGTGCCTGGGCCCAAGAA
AGCGCCCATGGATTCGTTGTTCGACTATGGCACTTACCGGCACCACCCCAGTGACAACAAGAGATGGAGG
AGGAAGGTCGTAGAGAAGCAGCCACAGAGCCCCAAAGCTCCCGCCCCCCAGCCACCCCCCATCCTCAAAG
TCTTCAACCGGCCCATCCTCTTTGACATCGTGTCCCGGGGCTCCACTGCCGACCTGGACGGACTGCTCTC
CTACTTGCTGACCCACAAGAAGCGCCTGACTGATGAGGAGTTCCGGGAACCATCCACAGGGAAGACCTGC
CTGCCCAAGGCACTTCTGAACTTAAGCAATGGCCGAAACGACACCATCCCAGTGTTGCTGGACATTGCGG
AACGCACGGGCAACATGCGGGAGTTCATCAACTCGCCCTTCAGAGACATCTACTACCGAGGGCAGACGGC
ACTGCACATCGCCATTGAACGGCGCTGCAAGCATTACGTGGAGCTCCTGGTGGCCC
