>Addgene plasmid #74334 | pCR8-Magneto2.0-p2A-mCherry | addgene partial sequence | sequence record 141286 | mCherry-R 5'-TTGGTCACCTTCAGCTTGG-3'
CCCTCGCCCTCGATCTCGAACTCGTGGCCGTTCACGGAGCCCTCCATGTGCACCTTGAAGCGCATGAACT
CCTTGATGATGGCCATGTTATCCTCCTCGCCCTTGCTCACGGATCCGGGACCGGGGTTTTCTTCCACGTC
TCCTGCTTGCTTTAACAGAGAGAAGTTCGTGGCGCCGCTGCCTGATCCCACGTTGATGTCGATCTGGTCC
AGGGGGATGTACTCGCCCTCGCTGGTGATTCTGCTCTTGCTAGCCACTCGGGAGGAGCCTCCACCCCCTT
TGTCATCGTCGTCTTTATAGTCGCTCCCGCCACCCCCGCGTGC
[549 nt withheld, positions 324-872]
GACGCGGGAGGAGCCGCCGCCGCCTTTATCATCATCATCTTTATAATC
