>Addgene plasmid #74334 | pCR8-Magneto2.0-p2A-mCherry | addgene partial sequence | sequence record 141288 | rTRPV4-F 5'-ccaaggagagcaagcacatc-3'
ATCGAGCGCTCCTTCCCTGTGTTCCTGAGGAAGGCCTTCCGCTCCGGAGCACGGGGCGGGGGCGGTTCTG
ATTATAAGGACGACGACGACAAAGGAGGAGGCGGCTCCTCTCGGGTTATGGGCTCCCAGATTCGTCAGAA
TTATTCCACCGACGTGGAGGCAGCCGTCAACAGCCTGGTCAATTTGTACCTGCAGGCCTCCTACACCTAC
CTCTCTCTGGGCTTCTATTTCGACCGCGATGATGTGGCTCTGGAAGGCGTGAGCCACTTCTTCCGCGAAT
TGGCCGAGGAGAAGCGCGAGGGCTACGAGCGTCTCCTGAAGATGCAAAACCAGCGTGGCGGCCGCGCTCT
CTTCCAGGACATCAAGAAGCCAGCTGAAGATGAGTGGGGTAAAACCCCAGACGCCATGAAAGCTGCCATG
GCCCTGGAGAAAAAGCTGAACCAGGCCCTTTTGGATCTTCATGCCCTGGGTTCTGCCCGCACGGACCCCC
ATCTCTGTGACTTCCTGGAGACTCACTTCCTAGATGAGGAAGTGAAGCTTATCAAGAAGATGGGTGACCA
CCTGACCAACCTCCACAGGCTGGGTGGCCCGGAGGCTGGGCTGGGCGAGTATCTCTTCGAAAGGCTCACT
CTCAAGCACGACGCCCGCGGCGGCGGCGGCTCCGATTATAAAGATGATGATGATAAAGGCGGCGGCGGCT
CCTCCCGCGTC
[190 nt withheld, positions 712-901]
